>Addgene plasmid #212503 | pTwist-SARS-CoV-2 Spike-deltaC18 BA.2.12.1 | addgene full sequence | sequence record 432820 | Addgene NGS Result
ATGTTTGTGTTCCTCGTTCTCCTGCCCCTCGTTTCTTCCCAATGCGTGAACCTCATAACTAGAACGCAGT
CTTACACGAACTCTTTTACTCGTGGAGTATACTATCCCGATAAAGTCTTTAGGTCCAGTGTCCTTCATTC
TACTCAAGACCTTTTCCTGCCATTCTTCTCAAATGTCACCTGGTTCCATGCTATCCACGTTTCTGGCACC
AACGGAACTAAACGATTTGATAATCCCGTCTTGCCATTTAACGATGGCGTATACTTTGCCTCAACGGAGA
AGTCCAACATTATCCGGGGATGGATATTTGGCACCACCCTGGACTCCAAGACACAGTCTCTCCTCATTGT
GAACAACGCCACCAATGTCGTCATCAAAGTCTGTGAATTTCAATTTTGTAACGATCCCTTTCTCGATGTT
TATTATCATAAGAATAACAAGTCTTGGATGGAGTCAGAGTTCCGCGTTTACAGTTCCGCTAACAACTGTA
CTTTTGAGTACGTTTCCCAACCATTTCTCATGGATCTTGAAGGGAAGCAAGGCAACTTCAAGAATCTCCG
CGAATTTGTGTTTAAGAATATAGACGGCTACTTCAAAATTTATAGCAAGCATACCCCGATAAATCTGGGT
CGGGATCTCCCTCAAGGCTTCTCCGCGTTGGAACCCCTCGTGGACTTGCCGATTGGCATCAACATCACCC
GGTTCCAAACCCTTCTTGCCCTTCATCGAAGCTACCTCACGCCTGGCGACAGTAGTAGTGGTTGGACAGC
GGGCGCAGCAGCCTACTATGTGGGATATTTGCAACCACGCACCTTTCTTCTCAAATATAACGAAAACGGA
ACAATTACCGATGCCGTAGACTGTGCCCTCGATCCCCTGTCCGAAACTAAATGCACACTCAAGTCCTTCA
CAGTTGAGAAAGGCATATACCAAACCAGTAACTTCCGCGTCCAACCCACCGAATCCATTGTTCGATTCCC
TAACATCACCAATTTGTGTCCTTTCGATGAAGTATTTAATGCCACTCGATTTGCATCAGTTTATGCCTGG
AATCGCAAGCGAATATCAAATTGTGTTGCAGATTATAGTGTCCTGTATAATTTCGCACCATTCTTCGCTT
TTAAGTGTTATGGGGTCAGCCCTACGAAATTGAATGACTTGTGTTTTACCAACGTTTACGCAGATTCTTT
CGTCATACGCGGCAACGAAGTCAGCCAGATTGCACCGGGGCAAACCGGAAATATAGCAGACTATAATTAT
AAGTTGCCGGATGACTTCACCGGCTGCGTTATAGCATGGAACTCCAATAAGCTCGATTCAAAAGTCGGCG
GCAACTATAATTATCAATACCGCCTGTTTCGCAAGTCAAATCTGAAGCCCTTTGAACGTGACATCTCCAC
CGAAATTTATCAAGCTGGCAACAAACCATGTAATGGAGTGGCAGGGTTTAACTGTTATTTTCCCCTTCGA
TCATACGGATTTCGACCAACATATGGGGTGGGCCATCAACCATATCGGGTGGTAGTCTTGAGCTTTGAGC
TGCTCCACGCACCGGCTACAGTTTGCGGACCGAAGAAAAGCACTAACCTGGTGAAGAATAAATGTGTGAA
CTTCAACTTTAATGGGCTCACCGGAACAGGGGTGCTGACAGAATCAAACAAGAAATTTCTCCCTTTTCAA
CAATTTGGTAGAGACATTGCCGATACCACAGATGCCGTCCGCGATCCGCAAACACTGGAAATCCTCGATA
TAACACCCTGTAGCTTCGGCGGGGTCAGCGTGATAACTCCCGGAACGAACACATCCAACCAAGTGGCTGT
CCTGTATCAAGGTGTCAACTGTACCGAAGTCCCTGTGGCGATACACGCCGACCAACTGACACCCACCTGG
AGAGTCTACTCAACAGGTTCCAATGTCTTTCAAACTAGAGCGGGTTGTCTCATTGGCGCTGAGTATGTCA
ATAATTCATACGAATGTGATATTCCTATTGGGGCAGGAATCTGTGCGTCTTATCAAACTCAAACGAAATC
ACACCGGCGCGCTCGCTCAGTAGCCAGCCAGTCCATAATCGCCTATACCATGAGTCTCGGGGCTGAGAAC
TTAGTGGCTTATTCAAACAATTCCATCGCAATCCCAACTAACTTTACCATTAGCGTTACCACGGAAATCT
TGCCCGTCAGCATGACTAAGACGAGCGTAGACTGTACGATGTATATCTGTGGGGATTCCACCGAGTGTAG
CAACCTCTTGCTTCAATACGGGTCTTTCTGTACTCAACTCAAACGAGCATTGACCGGAATTGCGGTCGAA
CAAGACAAGAATACCCAAGAGGTGTTCGCACAAGTAAAGCAAATATACAAAACGCCGCCAATCAAATATT
TTGGCGGGTTTAATTTTAGCCAAATACTGCCAGACCCATCTAAGCCTTCAAAACGCAGCTTTATCGAGGA
TCTGCTGTTCAACAAAGTTACGTTGGCTGACGCGGGTTTCATTAAGCAGTATGGGGATTGTTTGGGAGAC
ATTGCGGCCCGCGACCTTATCTGTGCTCAAAAATTCAATGGGTTGACAGTTCTGCCCCCTCTGCTCACTG
ATGAGATGATTGCACAGTATACATCAGCATTGTTGGCAGGAACCATTACATCCGGCTGGACTTTTGGCGC
GGGTGCGGCCCTTCAAATACCTTTCGCTATGCAAATGGCTTACAGATTCAATGGGATTGGTGTCACGCAA
AATGTATTGTATGAAAATCAGAAGCTGATCGCTAATCAATTTAACAGCGCGATTGGCAAGATCCAAGATT
CACTGTCAAGCACAGCGTCCGCCCTCGGCAAACTCCAAGATGTTGTGAATCATAACGCCCAGGCCCTGAA
TACCCTCGTGAAGCAACTGAGTTCTAAATTCGGCGCAATCTCCAGCGTCCTCAACGACATATTGTCCAGA
CTTGATAAGGTGGAAGCCGAGGTGCAAATTGATCGGCTCATCACAGGCAGGCTCCAGTCACTCCAAACTT
ATGTGACACAACAGTTGATCCGGGCTGCTGAGATACGAGCAAGCGCCAACCTGGCCGCCACTAAAATGTC
AGAGTGCGTGCTCGGGCAGTCCAAACGGGTTGACTTTTGTGGCAAGGGCTATCACTTGATGTCCTTCCCC
CAATCCGCCCCACATGGAGTGGTCTTTCTCCACGTCACTTATGTCCCTGCTCAAGAGAAGAACTTTACGA
CAGCTCCAGCAATCTGTCACGATGGCAAAGCGCACTTTCCCAGGGAAGGCGTTTTCGTCAGTAATGGCAC
GCATTGGTTTGTGACCCAAAGGAATTTCTATGAACCCCAAATCATAACCACTGACAATACATTTGTCTCA
GGCAACTGTGATGTGGTCATTGGGATCGTGAACAACACGGTATATGATCCCCTGCAACCCGAGTTGGATA
GCTTCAAAGAGGAATTGGATAAATACTTTAAGAATCATACTTCACCCGATGTTGATCTCGGGGACATATC
AGGAATAAATGCAAGTGTCGTCAACATTCAGAAAGAGATTGATCGCCTTAATGAGGTCGCCAAGAACTTG
AATGAATCTTTGATCGACTTGCAAGAACTGGGCAAATACGAACAATATATTAAATGGCCCTGGTACATTT
GGTTGGGCTTTATCGCCGGACTTATAGCTATCGTTATGGTCACAATTATGTTGTGCTGTATGACTAGCTG
TTGTTCCTGCTTGAAAGGATGTTGCAGTTGCGGATCTTGTTGTAAATAAAGGATCCTCTAGAAGTTGTCT
CCTCCTGCACTGACTGACTGATACAATCGATTTCTGGATCCGCAGGCCTAATCAACCTCTGGATTACAAA
ATTTGTGAAAGATTGACTGGTATTCTTAACTATGTTGCTCCTTTTACGCTATGTGGATACGCTGCTTTAA
TGCCTTTGTATCATGCTATTGCTTCCCGTATGGCTTTCATTTTCTCCTCCTTGTATAAATCCTGGTTGCT
GTCTCTTTATGAGGAGTTGTGGCCCGTTGTCAGGCAACGTGGCGTGGTGTGCACTGTGTTTGCTGACGCA
ACCCCCACTGGTTGGGGCATTGCCACCACCTGTCAGCTCCTTTCCGGGACTTTCGCTTTCCCCCTCCCTA
TTGCCACGGCGGAACTCATCGCCGCCTGCCTTGCCCGCTGCTGGACAGGGGCTCGGCTGTTGGGCACTGA
CAATTCCGTGGTGTTGTCGGGGAAGCTGACGTCCTTTCCATGGCTGCTCGCCTGTGTTGCCACCTGGATT
CTGCGCGGGACGTCCTTCTGCTACGTCCCTTCGGCCCTCAATCCAGCGGACCTTCCTTCCCGCGGCCTGC
TGCCGGCTCTGCGGCCTCTTCCGCGTCTTCGCCTTCGCCCTCAGACGAGTCGGATCTCCCTTTGGGCCGC
CTCCCCGCCTGTCTAGCTTGACTGACTGAGATACAGCGTACCTTCAGCTCACAGACATGATAAGATACAT
TGATGAGTTTGGACAAACCACAACTAGAATGCAGTGAAAAAAATGCTTTATTTGTGAAATTTGTGATGCT
ATTGCTTTATTTGTAACCATTATAAGCTGCAATAAACAAGTTAACAACAACAATTGCATTCATTTTATGT
TTCAGGTTCAGGGGGAGGTGTGGGAGGTTTTTTAAAGCAAGTAAAACCTCTACAAATGTGGTATTGGCCC
ATCTCTATCGGTATCGTAGCATAACCCCTTGGGGCCTCTAAACGGGTCTTGAGGGGTTTTTTGTGCCCCT
CGGGCCGGATTGCTATCTACCGGCATTGGCGCAGAAAAAAATGCCTGATGCGACGCTGCGCGTCTTATAC
TCCCACATATGCCAGATTCAGCAACGGATACGGCTTCCCCAACTTGCCCACTTCCATACGTGTCCTCCTT
ACCAGAAATTTATCCTTAAGGTCGTCAGCTATCCTGCAGGCGATCTCTCGATTTCGATCAAGACATTCCT
TTAATGGTCTTTTCTGGACACCACTAGGGGTCAGAAGTAGTTCATCAAACTTTCTTCCCTCCCTAATCTC
ATTGGTTACCTTGGGCTATCGAAACTTAATTAAGCGATCTGCATCTCAATTAGTCAGCAACCATAGTCCC
GCCCCTAACTCCGCCCATCCCGCCCCTAACTCCGCCCAGTTCCGCCCATTCTCCGCCCCATCGCTGACTA
ATTTTTTTTATTTATGCAGAGGCCGAGGCCGCCTCGGCCTCTGAGCTATTCCAGAAGTAGTGAGGAGGCT
TTTTTGGAGGCCTAGGCTTTTGCAAAGGAGGTAGCCAACATGATTGAACAAGATGGATTGCACGCAGGTT
CTCCCGCCGCTTGGGTGGAGAGGCTATTCGGCTATGACTGGGCACAACAGACAATCGGCTGCTCTGATGC
CGCCGTGTTCCGGCTGTCAGCGCAGGGGCGCCCGGTTCTTTTTGTCAAGACCGACCTGTCCGGTGCCCTG
AATGAACTCCAGGACGAGGCAGCGCGGCTATCGTGGCTGGCCACGACGGGCGTTCCTTGCGCAGCTGTGC
TCGACGTTGTCACTGAAGCGGGAAGGGACTGGCTGCTATTGGGCGAAGTGCCGGGGCAGGATCTCCTGTC
ATCTCACCTTGCTCCTGCCGAGAAAGTATCCATCATGGCTGATGCAATGCGGCGGCTGCATACGCTTGAT
CCGGCTACCTGCCCATTCGACCACCAAGCGAAACATCGCATCGAGCGAGCACGTACTCGGATGGAAGCCG
GTCTTGTCGATCAGGATGATCTGGACGAAGAGCATCAGGGGCTCGCGCCAGCCGAACTGTTCGCCAGGCT
CAAGGCGCGGATGCCCGACGGCGAGGATCTCGTCGTGACCCACGGCGATGCCTGCTTGCCGAATATCATG
GTGGAAAATGGCCGCTTTTCTGGATTCATCGACTGTGGCCGGCTGGGTGTGGCGGACCGCTATCAGGACA
TAGCGTTGGCTACCCGTGATATTGCTGAAGAGCTTGGCGGCGAATGGGCTGACCGCTTCCTCGTGCTTTA
CGGTATCGCCGCTCCCGATTCGCAGCGCATCGCCTTCTATCGCCTTCTTGACGAGTTCTTCTAGTATGTA
AGCCCTGTGCCTTCTAGTTGCCAGCCATCTGTTGTTTGCCCCTCCCCCGTGCCTTCCTTGACCCTGGAAG
GTGCCACTCCCACTGTCCTTTCCTAATAAAATGAGGAAATTGCATCGCATTGTCTGAGTAGGTGTCATTC
TATTCTGGGGGGTGGGGTGGGGCAGGACAGCAAGGGGGAGGATTGGGAAGACAATAGCAGGCATGCTGGG
GATGCGGTGGGCTCTATGGTTAATTAACCAGTCAAGTCAGCTACTTGGCGAGATCGACTTGTCTGGGTTT
CGACTACGCTCAGAATTGCGTCAGTCAAGTTCGATCTGGTCCTTGCTATTGCACCCGTTCTCCGATTACG
AGTTTCATTTAAATCATGTGAGCAAAAGGCCAGCAAAAGGCCAGGAACCGTAAAAAGGCCGCGTTGCTGG
CGTTTTTCCATAGGCTCCGCCCCCCTGACGAGCATCACAAAAATCGACGCTCAAGTCAGAGGTGGCGAAA
CCCGACAGGACTATAAAGATACCAGGCGTTTCCCCCTGGAAGCTCCCTCGTGCGCTCTCCTGTTCCGACC
CTGCCGCTTACCGGATACCTGTCCGCCTTTCTCCCTTCGGGAAGCGTGGCGCTTTCTCATAGCTCACGCT
GTAGGTATCTCAGTTCGGTGTAGGTCGTTCGCTCCAAGCTGGGCTGTGTGCACGAACCCCCCGTTCAGCC
CGACCGCTGCGCCTTATCCGGTAACTATCGTCTTGAGTCCAACCCGGTAAGACACGACTTATCGCCACTG
GCAGCAGCCACTGGTAACAGGATTAGCAGAGCGAGGTATGTAGGCGGTGCTACAGAGTTCTTGAAGTGGT
GGCCTAACTACGGCTACACTAGAAGAACAGTATTTGGTATCTGCGCTCTGCTGAAGCCAGTTACCTTCGG
AAAAAGAGTTGGTAGCTCTTGATCCGGCAAACAAACCACCGCTGGTAGCGGTGGTTTTTTTGTTTGCAAG
CAGCAGATTACGCGCAGAAAAAAAGGATCTCAAGAAGATCCTTTGATCTTTTCTACGGGGTCTGACGCTC
AGTGGAACGAAAACTCACGTTAAGGGATTTTGGTCATGAGATTATCAAAAAGGATCTTCACCTAGATCCT
TTTAAATTAAAAATGAAGTTTTAAATCAATCTAAAGTATATATGAGTAAACTTGGTCTGACAGTTACCAA
TGCTTAATCAGTGAGGCACCTATCTCAGCGATCTGTCTATTTCGTTCATCCATAGTTGCATTTAAATTTC
CGAACTCTCCAAGGCCCTCGTCGGAAAATCTTCAAACCTTTCGTCCGATCCATCTTGCAGGCTACCTCTC
GAACGAACTATCGCAAGTCTCTTGGCCGGCCTTGCGCCTTGGCTATTGCTTGGCAGCGCCTATCGCCAGG
TATTACTCCAATCCCGAATATCCGAGATCGGGATCACCCGAGAGAAGTTCAACCTACATCCTCAATCCCG
ATCTATCCGAGATCCGAGGAATATCGAAATCGGGGCGCGCCTGGTGTACCGAGAACGATCCTCTCAGTGC
GAGTCTCGACGATCCATATCGTTGCTTGGCAGTCAGCCAGTCGGAATCCAGCTTGGGACCCAGGAAGTCC
AATCGTCAGATATTGTACTCAAGCCTGGTCACGGCAGCGTACCGATCTGTTTAAACCTAGATATTGATAG
TCTGATCGGTCAACGTATAATCGAGTCCTAGCTTTTGCAAACATCTATCAAGAGACAGGATCAGCAGGAG
GCTTTCGCATGAGTATTCAACATTTCCGTGTCGCCCTTATTCCCTTTTTTGCGGCATTTTGCCTTCCTGT
TTTTGCTCACCCAGAAACGCTGGTGAAAGTAAAAGATGCTGAAGATCAGTTGGGTGCGCGAGTGGGTTAC
ATCGAACTGGATCTCAACAGCGGTAAGATCCTTGAGAGTTTTCGCCCCGAAGAACGCTTTCCAATGATGA
GCACTTTTAAAGTTCTGCTATGTGGCGCGGTATTATCCCGTATTGACGCCGGGCAAGAGCAACTCGGTCG
CCGCATACACTATTCTCAGAATGACTTGGTTGAGTATTCACCAGTCACAGAAAAGCATCTTACGGATGGC
ATGACAGTAAGAGAATTATGCAGTGCTGCCATAACCATGAGTGATAACACTGCGGCCAACTTACTTCTGA
CAACGATTGGAGGACCGAAGGAGCTAACCGCTTTTTTGCACAACATGGGGGATCATGTAACTCGCCTTGA
TCGTTGGGAACCGGAGCTGAATGAAGCCATACCAAACGACGAGCGTGACACCACGATGCCTGTAGCAATG
GCAACAACCTTGCGTAAACTATTAACTGGCGAACTACTTACTCTAGCTTCCCGGCAACAGTTGATAGACT
GGATGGAGGCGGATAAAGTTGCAGGACCACTTCTGCGCTCGGCCCTTCCGGCTGGCTGGTTTATTGCTGA
TAAATCTGGAGCCGGTGAGCGTGGGTCTCGCGGTATCATTGCAGCACTGGGGCCAGATGGTAAGCCCTCC
CGTATCGTAGTTATCTACACGACGGGGAGTCAGGCAACTATGGATGAACGAAATAGACAGATCGCTGAGA
TAGGTGCCTCACTGATTAAGCATTGGTAACCGATTCTAGGTGCATTGGCGCAGAAAAAAATGCCTGATGC
GACGCTGCGCGTCTTATACTCCCACATATGCCAGATTCAGCAACGGATACGGCTTCCCCAACTTGCCCAC
TTCCATACGTGTCCTCCTTACCAGAAATTTATCCTTAAGATCCCGAATCGTTTAAACTCGACTCTGGCTC
TATCGAATCTCCGTCGTTTCGAGCTTACGCGAACAGCCGTGGCGCTCATTTGCTCGTCGGGCATCGAATC
TCGTCAGCTATCGTCAGCTTACCTTTTTGGCAGCGATCGCGGCTCCCGACATCTTGGACCATTAGCTCCA
CAGGTATCTTCTTCCCTCTAGTGGTCATAACAGCAGCTTCAGCTACCTCTCAATTCAAAAAACCCCTCAA
GACCCGTTTAGAGGCCCCAAGGGGTTATGCTATCAATCGTTGCGTTACACACACAAAAAACCAACACACA
TCCATCTTCGATGGATAGCGATTTTATTATCTAACTGCTGATCGAGTGTAGCCAGATCTAGTAATCAATT
ACGGGGTCATTAGTTCATAGCCCATATATGGAGTTCCGCGTTACATAACTTACGGTAAATGGCCCGCCTG
GCTGACCGCCCAACGACCCCCGCCCATTGACGTCAATAATGACGTATGTTCCCATAGTAACGCCAATAGG
GACTTTCCATTGACGTCAATGGGTGGAGTATTTACGGTAAACTGCCCACTTGGCAGTACATCAAGTGTAT
CATATGCCAAGTACGCCCCCTATTGACGTCAATGACGGTAAATGGCCCGCCTGGCATTATGCCCAGTACA
TGACCTTATGGGACTTTCCTACTTGGCAGTACATCTACGTATTAGTCATCGCTATTACCATGCTGATGCG
GTTTTGGCAGTACATCAATGGGCGTGGATAGCGGTTTGACTCACGGGGATTTCCAAGTCTCCACCCCATT
GACGTCAATGGGAGTTTGTTTTGGCACCAAAATCAACGGGACTTTCCAAAATGTCGTAACAACTCCGCCC
CATTGACGCAAATGGGCGGTAGGCGTGTACGGTGGGAGGTCTATATAAGCAGAGCTGGTTTAGTGAACCG
TCAGATCGCCTGGAGACGCCATCCACGCTGTTTTGACCTCCATAGAAGACACCGGGACCGATCCAGCCTC
CCCTCGAAGCTTACATGTGGTACCGAGCTCGGATCCTGAGAACTTCAGGGTGAGTCTATGGGACCCTTGA
TGTTTTCTTTCCCCTTCTTTTCTATGGTTAAGTTCATGTCATAGGAAGGGGAGAAGTAACAGGGTACACA
TATTGACCAAATCAGGGTAATTTTGCATTTGTAATTTTAAAAAATGCTTTCTTCTTTTAATATACTTTTT
TGTTTATCTTATTTCTAATACTTTCCCTAATCTCTTTCTTTCAGGGCAATAATGATACAATGTATCATGC
CTCTTTGCACCATTCTAAAGAATAACAGTGATAATTTCTGGGTTAAGGCAATAGCAATATTTCTGCATAT
AAATATTTCTGCATATAAATTGTAACTGATGTAAGAGGTTTCATATTGCTAATAGCAGCTACAATCCAGC
TACCATTCTGCTTTTATTTTATGGTTGGGATAAGGCTGGATTATTCTGAGTCCAAGCTAGGCCCTTTTGC
TAATCATGTTCATACCTCTTATCTTCCTCCCACAGCTCCTGGGCAACGTGCTGGTCTGTGTGCTGGCCCA
TCACTTTGGCAAAGGCGGCCGCC
Features (pLannotate 1.2.2; 21 found; start..end, strand, type, name):
      1..3756    +  CDS            S: SPIKE_SARS2 - Experimental evidence at protein level: Swiss-Prot protein existence level 1. [Spike glycoprotein]: May down-regulate host tetherin (BST2) by lysosomal degradation, thereby counteracting its antiviral activity. From Severe acute respiratory syndrome coronavirus 2 (2019-nCoV) (SARS-CoV-2).
   3830..4418    +  misc_feature   WPRE: woodchuck hepatitis virus posttranscriptional regulatory element
   4471..4592    -  polyA_signal   SV40 poly(A) signal: SV40 polyadenylation signal
   4615..4684    -  CDS            large T antigen (fragment): large T antigen from SV40 (simian virus 40)
   4707..4753    +  terminator     T7 terminator: transcription terminator for bacteriophage T7 RNA polymerase
   4783..4919    +  terminator     rrnG terminator: transcription terminator from the E. coli ribosomal RNA rrnG operon (Albrechtsen et al., 1991)
   4964..5035    +  misc_feature   3' β-globin insulator: insulator downstream of the human β-globin locus (Farrell et al., 2002)
   5080..5276    +  promoter       SV40 promoter: SV40 early promoter
   5290..6081    +  CDS            neo: KKA2_KLEPN - Also known as kan, nptII. Experimental evidence at protein level: Swiss-Prot protein existence level 1. Resistance to kanamycin, neomycin, paromomycin, ribostamycin, butirosin and gentamicin B. From Klebsiella pneumoniae.
   6095..6319    +  polyA_signal   bGH poly(A) signal: bovine growth hormone polyadenylation signal
   6515..7103    -  rep_origin     ori: high-copy-number ColE1/pMB1/pBR322/pUC origin of replication
   7275..7339    -  CDS            bla(M) (fragment): β-lactamase lacking the signal sequence; bla(M); allows cytosolic expression of β-lactamase
   7849..8709    +  CDS            AmpR: β-lactamase; bla; confers resistance to ampicillin, carbenicillin, and related antibiotics
   8722..8858    +  terminator     rrnG terminator: transcription terminator from the E. coli ribosomal RNA rrnG operon (Albrechtsen et al., 1991)
   9010..9081    +  misc_feature   5' β-globin insulator: insulator upstream of the human β-globin locus (Farrell et al., 2002)
   9086..9132    -  terminator     T7 terminator: transcription terminator for bacteriophage T7 RNA polymerase
   9150..9198    -  polyA_signal   poly(A) signal: synthetic polyadenylation signal
   9279..9582    +  enhancer       CMV enhancer: human cytomegalovirus immediate early enhancer
   9655..9672    -  promoter       CMV promoter (fragment): human cytomegalovirus (CMV) immediate early promoter
   9735..9786    +  promoter       CMVd2 promoter: truncated human cytomegalovirus (CMV) immediate early promoter that yields moderately reduced expression relative to the full-length promoter
   9920..10395   +  intron         β-globin intron: internally truncated intron from human β-globin
