[The description below was written by a language model from this plasmid's Addgene catalogue record and pLannotate feature annotations shown in this document.]
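Description:
pTwist-SARS-CoV-2 Spike-deltaC18 BA.2.12.1 is a 10,453-nt mammalian expression plasmid built on Twist's pTwist-CMV-BetaGlobin-WPRE-Neo backbone. It supplies the Omicron BA.2.12.1 Spike glycoprotein of SARS-CoV-2 for pseudovirus production. It replicates in E. coli from a high-copy ColE1/pUC-type origin under ampicillin selection (AmpR). A separate SV40 early promoter–neo–bGH poly(A) cassette would allow G418 selection in mammalian cells.

The Spike coding sequence is annotated as a 3,756-nt ORF. This length is consistent with the "deltaC18" in the name, which indicates removal of the last 18 residues of the cytoplasmic tail. Such truncations are commonly used to improve Spike incorporation into pseudotyped particles, although the record does not spell out the rationale. The depositor lists the variant-defining changes relative to the ancestral protein. These include the L24–P26 deletion with A27S, a dense cluster of receptor-binding-domain substitutions (among them K417N, L452Q, E484A, Q493R and N501Y), D614G, changes near the furin site (N679K, P681H), and S704L.

The catalogue entry gives the promoter as CAG. The feature table instead shows a CMV enhancer with CMV promoter segments followed by a truncated human β-globin intron, which matches the backbone name. The promoter designation should therefore be treated with caution. Downstream, a WPRE enhances transcript stability and expression. An SV40 poly(A) signal follows it but is annotated on the reverse strand. The expression unit is flanked by β-globin insulator fragments and by bacterial and T7 terminators that isolate it from neighbouring transcription. The plasmid was deposited with a study of antibody escape from mRNA vaccine-induced immunity, which suggests its pseudoviruses are used in neutralization assays.
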