Addgene plasmid #212503: pTwist-SARS-CoV-2 Spike-deltaC18 BA.2.12.1
Purpose: Encodes SARS-CoV-2 variant BA.2.12.1 Spike for pseudovirus production
Depositing lab: Alejandro Balazs. Depositing organization: Massachusetts General Hospital. Publication: Ongoing evolution of SARS-CoV-2 drives escape from mRNA vaccine-induced humoral immunity. Roederer AL, Cao Y, Denis KS, Sheehan ML, Li CJ, Lam EC, Gregory DJ, Poznansky MC, Iafrate AJ, Canaday DH, Gravenstein S, Garcia-Beltran WF, Balazs AB. medRxiv [Preprint]. 2024 Mar 7:2024.03.05.24303815. doi: 10.1101/2024.03.05.24303815. PubMed 38496628.
Backbone
  Vector backbone: pTwist-CMV-BetaGlobin-WPRE-Neo
  Backbone manufacturer: Twist
  Vector type: Mammalian Expression
Growth in bacteria
  Bacterial resistance: Ampicillin, 100 μg/mL
  Growth temperature: 37°C
  Growth strain: DH5alpha
  Copy number: High Copy
Gene/Insert
  Gene/Insert name: SARS-CoV-2 Spike BA.2.12.1
  Species: Severe acute respiratory syndrome coronavirus 2
  Mutation: See Depositor Comments.
  Entrez Gene: S (a.k.a. GU280_gp02, spike glycoprotein)
  Promoter: CAG
  Cloning method: Ligation Independent Cloning
Terms and licenses: Academic/Nonprofit Terms; Industry Terms: Not Available to Industry
Depositor comments: Relevant mutations: T19I , deltaL24P25P26 , A27S , G142D , V213G , G339D , S371F , S373P , S375F , T376A , D405N , R408S , K417N , N440K , L452Q , S477N , T478K , E484A , Q493R , Q498R , N501Y , Y505H , D614G , H655Y , N679K , P681H , S704L , N764K , D796Y , Q954H , N969K Please visit https://www.medrxiv.org/content/10.1101/2024.03.05.24303815v1 for medRxiv preprint.
How to cite: pTwist-SARS-CoV-2 Spike-deltaC18 BA.2.12.1 was a gift from Alejandro Balazs (Addgene plasmid # 212503 ; http://n2t.net/addgene:212503 ; RRID:Addgene_212503)
